Addgene plasmid #143657: TFORF2900
Purpose: Lentiviral vector for overexpressing transcription factor ORFs with unique 24-bp barcodes. Barcodes facilitate identification of transcription factors in pooled screens.
Depositing lab: Feng Zhang. Depositing organization: Broad Institute. Publication: A transcription factor atlas of directed differentiation. Joung J, Ma S, Tay T, Geiger-Schuller KR, Kirchgatterer PC, Verdine VK, Guo B, Arias-Garcia MA, Allen WE, Singh A, Kuksenko O, Abudayyeh OO, Gootenberg JS, Fu Z, Macrae RK, Buenrostro JD, Regev A, Zhang F. Cell. 2023 Jan 5;186(1):209-229.e26. doi: 10.1016/j.cell.2022.11.026. PubMed 36608654.
Backbone
  Vector backbone: pLX_TRC317
  Backbone manufacturer: Broad Institute Genetic Perturbation Platform
  Backbone size w/o insert (bp): 8264
  Vector type: Mammalian Expression, Lentiviral
  Selectable markers: Puromycin
Growth in bacteria
  Bacterial resistance: Ampicillin, 100 μg/mL
  Growth temperature: 37°C
  Growth strain: NEB Stable
  Copy number: High Copy
Gene/Insert
  Gene/Insert name: MTA3
  Species: H. sapiens (human)
  Insert size (bp): 1886
  Entrez Gene: MTA3
  Promoter: EF1a
  Cloning method: Unknown
  Sequencing primers: 5′ GGGTGGAGACTGAAGTTAGGCCAG; 3′ CACATAGCGTAAAAGGAGCAACATAG
Terms and licenses: Academic/Nonprofit Terms; Industry Terms: Not Available to Industry
Depositor comments: XM_005264456,ENST00000405094 . The transcription factor ORF portion of this plasmid was synthesized by Genewiz. Please test multiple small colonies in case of plasmid recombination. To make this collection available in a timely manner, a portion of this collection was not fully sequenced by Addgene. If an Addgene verified full plasmid sequence is not available, please contact us prior to placing an order to request the full sequence.
How to cite: TFORF2900 was a gift from Feng Zhang (Addgene plasmid # 143657 ; http://n2t.net/addgene:143657 ; RRID:Addgene_143657)
