[The description below was written by a language model from this plasmid's Addgene catalogue record and pLannotate feature annotations shown in this document.]
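Description:
TFORF2900 is a third-generation-style, self-inactivating lentiviral expression plasmid built on the pLX_TRC317 backbone and carrying the human transcription factor MTA3 as its open reading frame. It belongs to a barcoded transcription factor ORF collection in which each construct carries a unique 24-bp barcode, so that the factor delivered to a given cell can be identified by sequencing in pooled overexpression screens such as directed-differentiation studies. The barcode is not annotated as a separate feature in the table. In bacteria the plasmid is maintained through a high-copy ColE1/pUC-type origin and selected with ampicillin via the β-lactamase gene. An f1 origin and remnants of a lac/lacZα cloning region with T7 and T3 promoters also sit in the backbone. The depositor notes that recombination can occur, as is common for LTR-containing plasmids.

The viral genome is transcribed in packaging cells from an RSV promoter fused to a truncated HIV-1 5' LTR, followed by the Ψ packaging signal with a gag fragment, the Rev response element for Rev-dependent nuclear export, and a central polypurine tract that aids nuclear import of the reverse-transcribed genome. Two expression units lie between the LTRs. An SV40 early promoter drives puromycin N-acetyltransferase for selection of transduced mammalian cells. The strong constitutive EF-1α promoter drives the MTA3 coding sequence, which was made synthetically according to the record. Downstream of the ORF, a WPRE enhances transcript stability and expression, and the ΔU3 3' LTR renders the integrated provirus self-inactivating. An SV40 polyadenylation signal lies just outside the 3' LTR. The short U6 promoter, small t antigen and Rev fragments reported by the annotation appear to be residual sequence rather than functional units.
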