Features (pLannotate 1.2.2; 31 found; start..end, strand, type, name):
      5..231     +  promoter       RSV promoter: Rous sarcoma virus enhancer/promoter
    232..412     +  LTR            5' LTR (truncated): truncated 5' long terminal repeat (LTR) from HIV-1
    459..584     +  misc_feature   HIV-1 Ψ: packaging signal of human immunodeficiency virus type 1
    568..931     +  CDS            HIV-1 gag (fragment): gag protein from human immunodeficiency virus 1; gag
   1077..1310    +  misc_feature   RRE: The Rev response element (RRE) of HIV-1 allows for Rev-dependent mRNA export from the nucleus to the cytoplasm.
   1687..1713    +  CDS            Rev (fragment): human immunodeficiency virus 1 (HIV-1) Rev protein; rev; enhances nuclear export of unspliced and incompletely spliced viral mRNAs
   1720..1743    +  promoter       SV40 promoter (fragment): SV40 early promoter
   1744..1815    +  promoter       SV40 promoter (fragment): SV40 enhancer and early promoter
   1839..1974    +  rep_origin     SV40 ori: SV40 origin of replication
   2020..2616    +  CDS            PuroR (fragment): puromycin N-acetyltransferase; pac from Streptomyces; confers resistance to puromycin
   2665..2782    +  misc_feature   cPPT/CTS: central polypurine tract and central termination sequence of HIV-1
   2847..2913    +  CDS            small t antigen (fragment): SV40 (simian virus 40) small t antigen
   2920..4098    +  promoter       EF-1α promoter: strong constitutive promoter for human elongation factor EF-1α
   4115..5896    +  CDS            MTA3: MTA3_HUMAN - Also known as KIAA1266. Experimental evidence at protein level: Swiss-Prot protein existence level 1. Plays a role in maintenance of the normal epithelial architecture through the repression of SNAI1 transcription in a histone deacetylase-dependent manner, and thus the regulation of E-cadherin levels. Contributes to transcriptional repression by BCL6. From Homo sapiens (Human).
   5912..5965    +  promoter       U6 promoter (fragment): RNA polymerase III promoter for human U6 snRNA
   6007..6595    +  misc_feature   WPRE: woodchuck hepatitis virus posttranscriptional regulatory element
   6646..6665    +  misc_feature   cPPT/CTS (fragment): central polypurine tract and central termination sequence of HIV-1
   6667..6900    +  LTR            3' LTR (ΔU3): self-inactivating 3' long terminal repeat (LTR) from HIV-1
   6978..7099    +  polyA_signal   SV40 poly(A) signal: SV40 polyadenylation signal
   7139..7274    +  rep_origin     SV40 ori: SV40 origin of replication
   7295..7313    -  promoter       T7 promoter: promoter for bacteriophage T7 RNA polymerase
   7321..7476    +  CDS            lacZα (fragment): LacZα fragment of β-galactosidase; lacZ fragment
   7481..7909    +  rep_origin     f1 ori (sequence partly withheld): f1 bacteriophage origin of replication; arrow indicates direction of (+) strand synthesis
   7962..8066    +  promoter       AmpR promoter: bla
   8067..8927    +  CDS            AmpR: β-lactamase; bla; confers resistance to ampicillin, carbenicillin, and related antibiotics
   9098..9686    +  rep_origin     ori: high-copy-number ColE1/pMB1/pBR322/pUC origin of replication
   9869..9961    +  CDS            lacI (fragment): lac repressor; lacI; The lac repressor binds to the lac operator to inhibit transcription in E. coli. This inhibition can be relieved by adding lactose or isopropyl-β-D-thiogalactopyranoside (IPTG).
   9974..9995    +  protein_bind   CAP binding site: CAP binding activates transcription in the presence of cAMP. E. coli catabolite activator protein
  10010..10040   +  promoter       lac promoter: promoter for the E. coli lac operon
  10048..10064   +  protein_bind   lac operator: The lac repressor binds to the lac operator to inhibit transcription in E. coli. This inhibition can be relieved by adding lactose or isopropyl-β-D-thiogalactopyranoside (IPTG). lac repressor encoded by lacI
  10109..10127   +  promoter       T3 promoter: promoter for bacteriophage T3 RNA polymerase
>Addgene plasmid #143657 | TFORF2900 | addgene full sequence | sequence record 400499 | Addgene NGS Result
TTAATGTAGTCTTATGCAATACTCTTGTAGTCTTGCAACATGGTAACGATGAGTTAGCAACATGCCTTAC
AAGGAGAGAAAAAGCACCGTGCATGCCGATTGGTGGAAGTAAGGTGGTACGATCGTGCCTTATTAGGAAG
GCAACAGACGGGTCTGACATGGATTGGACGAACCACTGAATTGCCGCATTGCAGAGATATTGTATTTAAG
TGCCTAGCTCGATACATAAACGGGTCTCTCTGGTTAGACCAGATCTGAGCCTGGGAGCTCTCTGGCTAAC
TAGGGAACCCACTGCTTAAGCCTCAATAAAGCTTGCCTTGAGTGCTTCAAGTAGTGTGTGCCCGTCTGTT
GTGTGACTCTGGTAACTAGAGATCCCTCAGACCCTTTTAGTCAGTGTGGAAAATCTCTAGCAGTGGCGCC
CGAACAGGGACTTGAAAGCGAAAGGGAAACCAGAGGAGCTCTCTCGACGCAGGACTCGGCTTGCTGAAGC
GCGCACGGCAAGAGGCGAGGGGCGGCGACTGGTGAGTACGCCAAAAATTTTGACTAGCGGAGGCTAGAAG
GAGAGAGATGGGTGCGAGAGCGTCAGTATTAAGCGGGGGAGAATTAGATCGCGATGGGAAAAAATTCGGT
TAAGGCCAGGGGGAAAGAAAAAATATAAATTAAAACATATAGTATGGGCAAGCAGGGAGCTAGAACGATT
CGCAGTTAATCCTGGCCTGTTAGAAACATCAGAAGGCTGTAGACAAATACTGGGACAGCTACAACCATCC
CTTCAGACAGGATCAGAAGAACTTAGATCATTATATAATACAGTAGCAACCCTCTATTGTGTGCATCAAA
GGATAGAGATAAAAGACACCAAGGAAGCTTTAGACAAGATAGAGGAAGAGCAAAACAAAAGTAAGACCAC
CGCACAGCAAGCGGCCGCTGATCTTCAGACCTGGAGGAGGAGATATGAGGGACAATTGGAGAAGTGAATT
ATATAAATATAAAGTAGTAAAAATTGAACCATTAGGAGTAGCACCCACCAAGGCAAAGAGAAGAGTGGTG
CAGAGAGAAAAAAGAGCAGTGGGAATAGGAGCTTTGTTCCTTGGGTTCTTGGGAGCAGCAGGAAGCACTA
TGGGCGCAGCGTCAATGACGCTGACGGTACAGGCCAGACAATTATTGTCTGGTATAGTGCAGCAGCAGAA
CAATTTGCTGAGGGCTATTGAGGCGCAACAGCATCTGTTGCAACTCACAGTCTGGGGCATCAAGCAGCTC
CAGGCAAGAATCCTGGCTGTGGAAAGATACCTAAAGGATCAACAGCTCCTGGGGATTTGGGGTTGCTCTG
GAAAACTCATTTGCACCACTGCTGTGCCTTGGAATGCTAGTTGGAGTAATAAATCTCTGGAACAGATTTG
GAATCACACGACCTGGATGGAGTGGGACAGAGAAATTAACAATTACACAAGCTTAATACACTCCTTAATT
GAAGAATCGCAAAACCAGCAAGAAAAGAATGAACAAGAATTATTGGAATTAGATAAATGGGCAAGTTTGT
GGAATTGGTTTAACATAACAAATTGGCTGTGGTATATAAAATTATTCATAATGATAGTAGGAGGCTTGGT
AGGTTTAAGAATAGTTTTTGCTGTACTTTCTATAGTGAATAGAGTTAGGCAGGGATATTCACCATTATCG
TTTCAGACCCACCTCCCAACCCCGAGGGGACCCATGCATTGCATCTCAATTAGTCAGCAACCAGGTGTGG
AAAGTCCCCAGGCTCCCCAGCAGGCAGAAGTATGCAAAGCATGCGTCTCAATTAGTCAGCAACCATAGTC
CCGCCCCTAACTCCGCCCATCCCGCCCCTAACTCCGCCCAGTTCCGCCCATTCTCCGCCCCATGGCTGAC
TAATTTTTTTTATTTATGCAGAGGCCGAGGCCGCCTCGGCCTCTGAGCTATTCCAGAAGTAGTGAGGAGG
CTTTTTTGGAGGCCTAGGCTTTTGCAAAAAGCTTTCTAGAGGTACCACCGGAGCTTACCATGACCGAGTA
CAAGCCCACGGTGCGCCTCGCCACCCGCGACGACGTCCCCAGGGCCGTACGCACCCTCGCCGCCGCGTTC
GCCGACTACCCCGCCACGCGCCACACCGTCGATCCGGACCGCCACATCGAGCGGGTCACCGAGCTGCAAG
AACTCTTCCTCACGCGCGTCGGGCTCGACATCGGCAAGGTGTGGGTCGCGGACGACGGCGCCGCCGTGGC
GGTCTGGACCACGCCGGAGAGCGTCGAAGCGGGGGCGGTGTTCGCCGAGATCGGCCCGCGCATGGCCGAG
TTGAGCGGTTCCCGGCTGGCCGCGCAGCAACAGATGGAAGGCCTCCTGGCGCCGCACCGGCCCAAGGAGC
CCGCGTGGTTCCTGGCCACCGTCGGCGTCTCGCCCGACCACCAGGGCAAGGGTCTGGGCAGCGCCGTCGT
GCTCCCCGGAGTGGAGGCGGCCGAGCGCGCCGGGGTGCCCGCCTTCCTGGAGACCTCCGCGCCCCGCAAC
CTCCCCTTCTACGAGCGGCTCGGCTTCACCGTCACCGCCGACGTCGAGGTGCCCGAAGGACCGCGCACCT
GGTGCATGACCCGCAAGCCCGGTGCCAGTTAACGAATTCTAGATCTTGAGACAAATGGCAGTATTCATCC
ACAATTTTAAAAGAAAAGGGGGGATTGGGGGGTACAGTGCAGGGGAAAGAATAGTAGACATAATAGCAAC
AGACATACAAACTAAAGAATTACAAAAACAAATTACAAAAATTCAAAATTTTCGGGTTTATTACAGGGAC
AGCAGAGATCCACTTTGGCGCCGGCTCGAGGCCTGCAGGTGCAAAGATGGATAAAGTTTTAAACAGAGAG
GAATCTTTGCAGCTAATGGACCTTCTAGGTCTTGAAAGGAGTGGGAATTGGCTCCGGTGCCCGTCAGTGG
GCAGAGCGCACATCGCCCACAGTCCCCGAGAAGTTGGGGGGAGGGGTCGGCAATTGAACCGGTGCCTAGA
GAAGGTGGCGCGGGGTAAACTGGGAAAGTGATGTCGTGTACTGGCTCCGCCTTTTTCCCGAGGGTGGGGG
AGAACCGTATATAAGTGCAGTAGTCGCCGTGAACGTTCTTTTTCGCAACGGGTTTGCCGCCAGAACACAG
GTAAGTGCCGTGTGTGGTTCCCGCGGGCCTGGCCTCTTTACGGGTTATGGCCCTTGCGTGCCTTGAATTA
CTTCCACCTGGCTGCAGTACGTGATTCTTGATCCCGAGCTTCGGGTTGGAAGTGGGTGGGAGAGTTCGAG
GCCTTGCGCTTAAGGAGCCCCTTCGCCTCGTGCTTGAGTTGAGGCCTGGCCTGGGCGCTGGGGCCGCCGC
GTGCGAATCTGGTGGCACCTTCGCGCCTGTCTCGCTGCTTTCGATAAGTCTCTAGCCATTTAAAATTTTT
GATGACCTGCTGCGACGCTTTTTTTCTGGCAAGATAGTCTTGTAAATGCGGGCCAAGATCTGCACACTGG
TATTTCGGTTTTTGGGGCCGCGGGCGGCGACGGGGCCCGTGCGTCCCAGCGCACATGTTCGGCGAGGCGG
GGCCTGCGAGCGCGGCCACCGAGAATCGGACGGGGGTAGTCTCAAGCTGGCCGGCCTGCTCTGGTGCCTG
GCCTCGCGCCGCCGTGTATCGCCCCGCCCTGGGCGGCAAGGCTGGCCCGGTCGGCACCAGTTGCGTGAGC
GGAAAGATGGCCGCTTCCCGGCCCTGCTGCAGGGAGCTCAAAATGGAGGACGCGGCGCTCGGGAGAGCGG
GCGGGTGAGTCACCCACACAAAGGAAAAGGGCCTTTCCGTCCTCAGCCGTCGCTTCATGTGACTCCACGG
AGTACCGGGCGCCGTCCAGGCACCTCGATTAGTTCTCGAGCTTTTGGAGTACGTCGTCTTTAGGTTGGGG
GGAGGGGTTTTATGCGATGGAGTTTCCCCACACTGAGTGGGTGGAGACTGAAGTTAGGCCAGCTTGGCAC
TTGATGTAATTCTCCTTGGAATTTGCCCTTTTTGAGTTTGGATCTTGGTTCATTCTCAAGCCTCAGACAG
TGGTTCAAAGTTTTTTTCTTCCATTTCAGGTGTCGTGAGGCTAGCACCGCCACCATGGCGGCCAACATGT
ACCGGGTCGGAGATTATGTCTACTTTGAGAATTCCTCCAGCAACCCATACCTAATAAGAAGGATAGAAGA
ACTCAACAAGACTGCAAGTGGCAACGTGGAAGCAAAAGTAGTATGCTTTTATAGACGACGTGATATTTCC
AACACACTTATAATGCTCGCAGATAAGCATGCTAAAGAAATTGAGGAAGAATCTGAAACAACAGTTGAGG
CTGACTTGACCGATAAGCAGAAACATCAGTTGAAACATAGGGAACTCTTTTTGTCACGCCAGTATGAATC
TCTGCCCGCAACACATATCAGGGGAAAGTGCAGTGTTGCCCTTCTGAATGAGACAGAATCAGTATTGTCA
TATCTTGATAAGGAGGATACCTTCTTCTACTCATTGGTCTATGACCCCTCATTGAAAACACTATTAGCTG
ACAAAGGTGAAATCAGAGTGGGACCTAGATATCAAGCAGACATTCCAGAAATGCTGTTAGAAGGAGAATC
AGATGAGAGGGAACAATCAAAATTGGAAGTTAAAGTTTGGGATCCAAATAGCCCACTTACGGATCGACAG
ATTGACCAGTTTTTAGTTGTAGCACGTGCTGTTGGGACATTCGCCAGAGCCCTGGATTGCAGCAGTTCTG
TGAGGCAGCCTAGTTTGCATATGAGTGCTGCTGCAGCTTCCCGAGACATCACCTTGTTTCACGCTATGGA
TACATTGTATAGACACAGCTATGATTTGAGCAGTGCCATTAGTGTCTTAGTACCACTCGGAGGACCTGTT
TTATGCAGAGATGAAATGGAGGAATGGTCAGCCTCTGAAGCTAGCTTATTTGAAGAGGCACTGGAAAAAT
ATGGCAAAGACTTCAATGACATACGGCAAGATTTTCTTCCTTGGAAATCATTGACTAGCATCATTGAATA
TTATTACATGTGGAAAACTACTGACAGATATGTGCAACAGAAACGTCTAAAAGCAGCAGAAGCTGAGAGT
AAACTGAAACAAGTATATATCCCAACCTACAGCAAACCAAATCCCAACCAAATATCCACTAGTAATGGGA
AGCCTGGTGCTGTGAATGGAGCTGTGGGGACCACGTTCCAGCCTCAGAATCCTCTCTTAGGGAGAGCCTG
TGAGAGCTGCTATGCTACACAGTCTCACCAGTGGTATTCTTGGGGCCCACCTAATATGCAGTGTAGATTA
TGTGCAATTTGTTGGCTTTATTGGAAAAAATATGGAGGCTTGAAAATGCCCACCCAGTCAGAAGAAGAGA
AGTTATCTCCTAGCCCAACTACAGAGGACCCTCGTGTTAGAAGTCACGTGTCCCGCCAGGCCATGCAGGG
AATGCCAGTCCGAAACACTGGGAGTCCAAAGTCTGCAGTGAAGACCCGCCAAGCTTTCTTCCTTCATACT
ACATATTTCACAAAATTTGCTCGTCAGGTCTGCAAAAATACCCTCCGGCTGCGGCAGGCAGCAAGACGGC
CGTTTGTTGCTATTAATTATGCTGCCATTAGGGCAGAATATGCAGACAGACATGCTGAACTATCTGGAAG
TCCACTGAAAAGCAAAAGCACTAGGAAGCCTTTGGCATGTATCATTGGGTATTTAGAGATCCATCCTGCA
AAGAAACCTAATGTAATTCGATCTACACCAAGCCTGCAAACCCCAACTACCAAGCGGATGCTAACAACTC
CAAATCACACATCTCTGAGCATTCTGGGGAAAAGAAACTACAGTCATCACAATGGTCTGGATGAACTCAC
GTGCTGTGTGTCAGACTAGTAATGAACTAGTCCGTAACTTGAAAGTATTTCGATTTCTTGGCTTTATATA
TCTTGTGGAAAGGACGATCAAAGGCTCAACACCTGATAGGTACGCGTTAAGTCGACAATCAACCTCTGGA
TTACAAAATTTGTGAAAGATTGACTGGTATTCTTAACTATGTTGCTCCTTTTACGCTATGTGGATACGCT
GCTTTAATGCCTTTGTATCATGCTATTGCTTCCCGTATGGCTTTCATTTTCTCCTCCTTGTATAAATCCT
GGTTGCTGTCTCTTTATGAGGAGTTGTGGCCCGTTGTCAGGCAACGTGGCGTGGTGTGCACTGTGTTTGC
TGACGCAACCCCCACTGGTTGGGGCATTGCCACCACCTGTCAGCTCCTTTCCGGGACTTTCGCTTTCCCC
CTCCCTATTGCCACGGCGGAACTCATCGCCGCCTGCCTTGCCCGCTGCTGGACAGGGGCTCGGCTGTTGG
GCACTGACAATTCCGTGGTGTTGTCGGGGAAATCATCGTCCTTTCCTTGGCTGCTCGCCTGTGTTGCCAC
CTGGATTCTGCGCGGGACGTCCTTCTGCTACGTCCCTTCGGCCCTCAATCCAGCGGACCTTCCTTCCCGC
GGCCTGCTGCCGGCTCTGCGGCCTCTTCCGCGTCTTCGCCTTCGCCCTCAGACGAGTCGGATCTCCCTTT
GGGCCGCCTCCCCGCGTCGACTTTAAGACCAATGACTTACAAGGCAGCTGTAGATCTTAGCCACTTTTTA
AAAGAAAAGGGGGGACTGGAAGGGCTAATTCACTCCCAACGAAGACAAGATCTGCTTTTTGCTTGTACTG
GGTCTCTCTGGTTAGACCAGATCTGAGCCTGGGAGCTCTCTGGCTAACTAGGGAACCCACTGCTTAAGCC
TCAATAAAGCTTGCCTTGAGTGCTTCAAGTAGTGTGTGCCCGTCTGTTGTGTGACTCTGGTAACTAGAGA
TCCCTCAGACCCTTTTAGTCAGTGTGGAAAATCTCTAGCAGTACGTATAGTAGTTCATGTCATCTTATTA
TTCAGTATTTATAACTTGCAAAGAAATGAATATCAGAGAGTGAGAGGAACTTGTTTATTGCAGCTTATAA
TGGTTACAAATAAAGCAATAGCATCACAAATTTCACAAATAAAGCATTTTTTTCACTGCATTCTAGTTGT
GGTTTGTCCAAACTCATCAATGTATCTTATCATGTCTGGCTCTAGCTATCCCGCCCCTAACTCCGCCCAT
CCCGCCCCTAACTCCGCCCAGTTCCGCCCATTCTCCGCCCCATGGCTGACTAATTTTTTTTATTTATGCA
GAGGCCGAGGCCGCCTCGGCCTCTGAGCTATTCCAGAAGTAGTGAGGAGGCTTTTTTGGAGGCCTAGGGA
CGTACCCAATTCGCCCTATAGTGAGTCGTATTACGCGCGCTCACTGGCCGTCGTTTTACAACGTCGTGAC
TGGGAAAACCCTGGCGTTACCCAACTTAATCGCCTTGCAGCACATCCCCCTTTCGCCAGCTGGCGTAATA
GCGAAGAGGCCCGCACCGATCGCCCTTCCCAACAGTTGCGCAGCCTGAATGGCGAATGGG
[124 nt withheld, positions 7481-7604]
C
[91 nt withheld, positions 7606-7696]
A
[49 nt withheld, positions 7698-7746]
CCTTTGACGTTGGAGTCCACGTTCTTT
[37 nt withheld, positions 7774-7810]
ACCCTATCTCGGTCTATTCTTTTGATTTATAAGGGATTTTGCCGATTTCGGCCTATTGGTTAAAAAATGA
GCTGATTTAACAAAAATTTAACGCGAATTTTAACAAAATATTAACGCTTACAATTTAGGTGGCACTTTTC
GGGGAAATGTGCGCGGAACCCCTATTTGTTTATTTTTCTAAATACATTCAAATATGTATCCGCTCATGAG
ACAATAACCCTGATAAATGCTTCAATAATATTGAAAAAGGAAGAGTATGAGTATTCAACATTTCCGTGTC
GCCCTTATTCCCTTTTTTGCGGCATTTTGCCTTCCTGTTTTTGCTCACCCAGAAACGCTGGTGAAAGTAA
AAGATGCTGAAGATCAGTTGGGTGCACGAGTGGGTTACATCGAACTGGATCTCAACAGCGGTAAGATCCT
TGAGAGTTTTCGCCCCGAAGAACGTTTTCCAATGATGAGCACTTTTAAAGTTCTGCTATGTGGCGCGGTA
TTATCCCGTATTGACGCCGGGCAAGAGCAACTCGGTCGCCGCATACACTATTCTCAGAATGACTTGGTTG
AGTACTCACCAGTCACAGAAAAGCATCTTACGGATGGCATGACAGTAAGAGAATTATGCAGTGCTGCCAT
AACCATGAGTGATAACACTGCGGCCAACTTACTTCTGACAACGATCGGAGGACCGAAGGAGCTAACCGCT
TTTTTGCACAACATGGGGGATCATGTAACTCGCCTTGATCGTTGGGAACCGGAGCTGAATGAAGCCATAC
CAAACGACGAGCGTGACACCACGATGCCTGTAGCAATGGCAACAACGTTGCGCAAACTATTAACTGGCGA
ACTACTTACTCTAGCTTCCCGGCAACAATTAATAGACTGGATGGAGGCGGATAAAGTTGCAGGACCACTT
CTGCGCTCGGCCCTTCCGGCTGGCTGGTTTATTGCTGATAAATCTGGAGCCGGTGAGCGTGGGTCTCGCG
GTATCATTGCAGCACTGGGGCCAGATGGTAAGCCCTCCCGTATCGTAGTTATCTACACGACGGGGAGTCA
GGCAACTATGGATGAACGAAATAGACAGATCGCTGAGATAGGTGCCTCACTGATTAAGCATTGGTAACTG
TCAGACCAAGTTTACTCATATATACTTTAGATTGATTTAAAACTTCATTTTTAATTTAAAAGGATCTAGG
TGAAGATCCTTTTTGATAATCTCATGACCAAAATCCCTTAACGTGAGTTTTCGTTCCACTGAGCGTCAGA
CCCCGTAGAAAAGATCAAAGGATCTTCTTGAGATCCTTTTTTTCTGCGCGTAATCTGCTGCTTGCAAACA
AAAAAACCACCGCTACCAGCGGTGGTTTGTTTGCCGGATCAAGAGCTACCAACTCTTTTTCCGAAGGTAA
CTGGCTTCAGCAGAGCGCAGATACCAAATACTGTTCTTCTAGTGTAGCCGTAGTTAGGCCACCACTTCAA
GAACTCTGTAGCACCGCCTACATACCTCGCTCTGCTAATCCTGTTACCAGTGGCTGCTGCCAGTGGCGAT
AAGTCGTGTCTTACCGGGTTGGACTCAAGACGATAGTTACCGGATAAGGCGCAGCGGTCGGGCTGAACGG
GGGGTTCGTGCACACAGCCCAGCTTGGAGCGAACGACCTACACCGAACTGAGATACCTACAGCGTGAGCT
ATGAGAAAGCGCCACGCTTCCCGAAGGGAGAAAGGCGGACAGGTATCCGGTAAGCGGCAGGGTCGGAACA
GGAGAGCGCACGAGGGAGCTTCCAGGGGGAAACGCCTGGTATCTTTATAGTCCTGTCGGGTTTCGCCACC
TCTGACTTGAGCGTCGATTTTTGTGATGCTCGTCAGGGGGGCGGAGCCTATGGAAAAACGCCAGCAACGC
GGCCTTTTTACGGTTCCTGGCCTTTTGCTGGCCTTTTGCTCACATGTTCTTTCCTGCGTTATCCCCTGAT
TCTGTGGATAACCGTATTACCGCCTTTGAGTGAGCTGATACCGCTCGCCGCAGCCGAACGACCGAGCGCA
GCGAGTCAGTGAGCGAGGAAGCGGAAGAGCGCCCAATACGCAAACCGCCTCTCCCCGCGCGTTGGCCGAT
TCATTAATGCAGCTGGCACGACAGGTTTCCCGACTGGAAAGCGGGCAGTGAGCGCAACGCAATTAATGTG
AGTTAGCTCACTCATTAGGCACCCCAGGCTTTACACTTTATGCTTCCGGCTCGTATGTTGTGTGGAATTG
TGAGCGGATAACAATTTCACACAGGAAACAGCTATGACCATGATTACGCCAAGCGCGCAATTAACCCTCA
CTAAAGGGAACAAAAGCTGGAGCTGCAAGC
