>Addgene plasmid #143657 | TFORF2900 | depositor partial sequence | sequence record 283101 | Insert
ACCGCCACCATGGCGGCCAACATGTACCGGGTCGGAGATTATGTCTACTTTGAGAATTCCTCCAGCAACC
CATACCTAATAAGAAGGATAGAAGAACTCAACAAGACTGCAAGTGGCAACGTGGAAGCAAAAGTAGTATG
CTTTTATAGACGACGTGATATTTCCAACACACTTATAATGCTCGCAGATAAGCATGCTAAAGAAATTGAG
GAAGAATCTGAAACAACAGTTGAGGCTGACTTGACCGATAAGCAGAAACATCAGTTGAAACATAGGGAAC
TCTTTTTGTCACGCCAGTATGAATCTCTGCCCGCAACACATATCAGGGGAAAGTGCAGTGTTGCCCTTCT
GAATGAGACAGAATCAGTATTGTCATATCTTGATAAGGAGGATACCTTCTTCTACTCATTGGTCTATGAC
CCCTCATTGAAAACACTATTAGCTGACAAAGGTGAAATCAGAGTGGGACCTAGATATCAAGCAGACATTC
CAGAAATGCTGTTAGAAGGAGAATCAGATGAGAGGGAACAATCAAAATTGGAAGTTAAAGTTTGGGATCC
AAATAGCCCACTTACGGATCGACAGATTGACCAGTTTTTAGTTGTAGCACGTGCTGTTGGGACATTCGCC
AGAGCCCTGGATTGCAGCAGTTCTGTGAGGCAGCCTAGTTTGCATATGAGTGCTGCTGCAGCTTCCCGAG
ACATCACCTTGTTTCACGCTATGGATACATTGTATAGACACAGCTATGATTTGAGCAGTGCCATTAGTGT
CTTAGTACCACTCGGAGGACCTGTTTTATGCAGAGATGAAATGGAGGAATGGTCAGCCTCTGAAGCTAGC
TTATTTGAAGAGGCACTGGAAAAATATGGCAAAGACTTCAATGACATACGGCAAGATTTTCTTCCTTGGA
AATCATTGACTAGCATCATTGAATATTATTACATGTGGAAAACTACTGACAGATATGTGCAACAGAAACG
TCTAAAAGCAGCAGAAGCTGAGAGTAAACTGAAACAAGTATATATCCCAACCTACAGCAAACCAAATCCC
AACCAAATATCCACTAGTAATGGGAAGCCTGGTGCTGTGAATGGAGCTGTGGGGACCACGTTCCAGCCTC
AGAATCCTCTCTTAGGGAGAGCCTGTGAGAGCTGCTATGCTACACAGTCTCACCAGTGGTATTCTTGGGG
CCCACCTAATATGCAGTGTAGATTATGTGCAATTTGTTGGCTTTATTGGAAAAAATATGGAGGCTTGAAA
ATGCCCACCCAGTCAGAAGAAGAGAAGTTATCTCCTAGCCCAACTACAGAGGACCCTCGTGTTAGAAGTC
ACGTGTCCCGCCAGGCCATGCAGGGAATGCCAGTCCGAAACACTGGGAGTCCAAAGTCTGCAGTGAAGAC
CCGCCAAGCTTTCTTCCTTCATACTACATATTTCACAAAATTTGCTCGTCAGGTCTGCAAAAATACCCTC
CGGCTGCGGCAGGCAGCAAGACGGCCGTTTGTTGCTATTAATTATGCTGCCATTAGGGCAGAATATGCAG
ACAGACATGCTGAACTATCTGGAAGTCCACTGAAAAGCAAAAGCACTAGGAAGCCTTTGGCATGTATCAT
TGGGTATTTAGAGATCCATCCTGCAAAGAAACCTAATGTAATTCGATCTACACCAAGCCTGCAAACCCCA
ACTACCAAGCGGATGCTAACAACTCCAAATCACACATCTCTGAGCATTCTGGGGAAAAGAAACTACAGTC
ATCACAATGGTCTGGATGAACTCACGTGCTGTGTGTCAGACTAGTAATGAACTAGTCCGTAACTTGAAAG
TATTTCGATTTCTTGGCTTTATATATCTTGTGGAAAGGACGATCAAAGGCTCAACACCTGATAGGT
