>Addgene plasmid #143657 | TFORF2900 | depositor partial sequence | sequence record 283102 | Barcode
TCAAAGGCTCAACACCTGATAGGT
